Addgene plasmid #100048: pAAV.CAG.LSL.tdTomato
Purpose: AAV mediated Cre-dependent expression of tdtomato (Lox-Stop-Lox)
Depositing lab: Hongkui Zeng. Depositing organization: Allen Institute. Publication: A mesoscale connectome of the mouse brain. Oh SW, Harris JA, Ng L, Winslow B, Cain N, Mihalas S, Wang Q, Lau C, Kuan L, Henry AM, Mortrud MT, Ouellette B, Nguyen TN, Sorensen SA, Slaughterbeck CR, Wakeman W, Li Y, Feng D, Ho A, Nicholas E, Hirokawa KE, Bohn P, Joines KM, Peng H, Hawrylycz MJ, Phillips JW, Hohmann JG, Wohnoutka P, Gerfen CR, Koch C, Bernard A, Dang C, Jones AR, Zeng H. Nature. 2014 Apr 10;508(7495):207-14. doi: 10.1038/nature13186. Epub 2014 Apr 2. PubMed 24695228.
Backbone
  Vector backbone: pAAV-MCS
  Total vector size (bp): 6564
  Vector type: Mammalian Expression, AAV, Cre/Lox
Growth in bacteria
  Bacterial resistance: Ampicillin, 100 μg/mL
  Growth temperature: 37°C
  Growth strain: NEB Stable
  Copy number: Unknown
Gene/Insert
  Gene/Insert name: tdtomato
  Promoter: CAG
  Cloning method: Unknown
  Sequencing primers: 5′ unknown
Terms and licenses: Academic/Nonprofit Terms; Industry Terms: Not Available to Industry
Depositor comments: Penn Vector Core PV1840
How to cite: pAAV.CAG.LSL.tdTomato was a gift from Hongkui Zeng (Addgene plasmid # 100048 ; http://n2t.net/addgene:100048 ; RRID:Addgene_100048)
