[The description below was written by a language model from this plasmid's Addgene catalogue record and pLannotate feature annotations shown in this document.]
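Description:
pAAV.CAG.LSL.tdTomato is an adeno-associated virus transfer plasmid built on the pAAV-MCS backbone for Cre-dependent expression of the red-orange fluorescent protein tdTomato in mammalian cells. It is propagated in E. coli through a high-copy ColE1/pUC-type origin and selected with ampicillin via the β-lactamase gene. The backbone also carries an f1/M13 phage origin and small remnants of pBR322 rop and bom sequences. AAV2 inverted terminal repeats flank the expression cassette and direct its replication and packaging into recombinant AAV particles when helper functions are supplied in trans.

Between the ITRs, the CAG promoter (CMV enhancer, chicken β-actin promoter and a chimeric β-actin/β-globin intron) drives transcription into a floxed stop cassette of three tandem SV40 polyadenylation signals, each with a short adjoining SV40 large T antigen fragment. This terminates transcripts before they reach the reporter. Although the name says Lox-Stop-Lox, both feature tables annotate the flanking sites as lox2272 in the same orientation rather than canonical loxP. Cre excises the stop cassette, placing the tdTomato coding sequence directly under CAG control, with a bovine growth hormone poly(A) signal ending the transcript. No WPRE is annotated.

The construct suits labelling of Cre-expressing cell populations, and the associated publication concerns mapping of mouse brain connectivity. The catalogue size of 6564 bp disagrees with the two sequence records, which are about 7.4 kb. These two records show the same cassette, but the backbone is inverted between them, and the sequencing-derived record detects only fragments of the second ITR, whereas the depositor's sequence annotates it as complete.
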