Features (pLannotate 1.2.2; 22 found; start..end, strand, type, name):
      1..141     -  repeat_region  AAV2 ITR: inverted terminal repeat of adeno-associated virus serotype 2 inverted
    234..537     +  enhancer       CMV enhancer: human cytomegalovirus immediate early enhancer
    539..816     +  promoter       chicken β-actin promoter: No description available
    817..1833    +  intron         chimeric intron: chimera between introns from chicken β-actin and rabbit β-globin
   1961..1994    +  protein_bind   lox2272: Cre-mediated recombination occurs in the 8-bp core sequence (GGATACTT). lox2272 sites are compatible with each other, but incompatible with loxP or loxN sites (Lee and Saito, 1988). Cre recombinase
   2055..2139    +  CDS            large T antigen (fragment): large T antigen from SV40 (simian virus 40)
   2162..2296    +  polyA_signal   SV40 poly(A) signal: SV40 polyadenylation signal
   2310..2393    +  CDS            large T antigen (fragment): large T antigen from SV40 (simian virus 40)
   2416..2550    +  polyA_signal   SV40 poly(A) signal: SV40 polyadenylation signal
   2564..2647    +  CDS            large T antigen (fragment): large T antigen from SV40 (simian virus 40)
   2670..2804    +  polyA_signal   SV40 poly(A) signal: SV40 polyadenylation signal
   2833..2866    +  protein_bind   lox2272: Cre-mediated recombination occurs in the 8-bp core sequence (GGATACTT). lox2272 sites are compatible with each other, but incompatible with loxP or loxN sites (Lee and Saito, 1988). Cre recombinase
   2946..4373    +  CDS            tdTomato: tdTomato is a basic (constitutively fluorescent) orange fluorescent protein published in 2004, derived from Discosoma sp.. It is reported to be a somewhat slowly-maturing tandem dimer with low acid sensitivity.
   4435..4642    +  polyA_signal   bGH poly(A) signal: bovine growth hormone polyadenylation signal
   4665..4805    +  repeat_region  AAV2 ITR: inverted terminal repeat of adeno-associated virus serotype 2 inverted
   4810..4861    -  misc_feature   bom (fragment): basis of mobility region from pBR322
   4880..5260    +  rep_origin     M13 ori (sequence partly withheld): M13 bacteriophage origin of replication; arrow indicates direction of (+) strand synthesis
   5336..5385    -  misc_feature   bom (fragment): basis of mobility region from pBR322
   5487..5522    -  CDS            rop (fragment): Rop protein, which maintains plasmids at low copy number; rop
   5617..5721    +  promoter       AmpR promoter: bla
   5722..6582    +  CDS            AmpR: β-lactamase; bla; confers resistance to ampicillin, carbenicillin, and related antibiotics
   6753..7341    +  rep_origin     ori: high-copy-number ColE1/pMB1/pBR322/pUC origin of replication
>Addgene plasmid #100048 | pAAV.CAG.LSL.tdTomato | depositor full sequence | sequence record 183001 | pAAV.CAG.LSL.tdTomato sequence 7402 bps
CCTGCAGGCAGCTGCGCGCTCGCTCGCTCACTGAGGCCGCCCGGGCAAAGCCCGGGCGTCGGGCGACCTT
TGGTCGCCCGGCCTCAGTGAGCGAGCGAGCGCGCAGAGAGGGAGTGGCCAACTCCATCACTAGGGGTTCC
TGCGGCCGCACGCGAAACAATTCTGCAGGAATCTAGTTATTAATAGTAATCAATTACGGGGTCATTAGTT
CATAGCCCATATATGGAGTTCCGCGTTACATAACTTACGGTAAATGGCCCGCCTGGCTGACCGCCCAACG
ACCCCCGCCCATTGACGTCAATAATGACGTATGTTCCCATAGTAACGCCAATAGGGACTTTCCATTGACG
TCAATGGGTGGAGTATTTACGGTAAACTGCCCACTTGGCAGTACATCAAGTGTATCATATGCCAAGTACG
CCCCCTATTGACGTCAATGACGGTAAATGGCCCGCCTGGCATTATGCCCAGTACATGACCTTATGGGACT
TTCCTACTTGGCAGTACATCTACGTATTAGTCATCGCTATTACCATGGTCGAGGTGAGCCCCACGTTCTG
CTTCACTCTCCCCATCTCCCCCCCCTCCCCACCCCCAATTTTGTATTTATTTATTTTTTAATTATTTTGT
GCAGCGATGGGGGCGGGGGGGGGGGGGGGGCGCGCGCCAGGCGGGGCGGGGCGGGGCGAGGGGCGGGGCG
GGGCGAGGCGGAGAGGTGCGGCGGCAGCCAATCAGAGCGGCGCGCTCCGAAAGTTTCCTTTTATGGCGAG
GCGGCGGCGGCGGCGGCCCTATAAAAAGCGAAGCGCGCGGCGGGCGGGAGTCGCTGCGCGCTGCCTTCGC
CCCGTGCCCCGCTCCGCCGCCGCCTCGCGCCGCCCGCCCCGGCTCTGACTGACCGCGTTACTCCCACAGG
TGAGCGGGCGGGACGGCCCTTCTCCTCCGGGCTGTAATTAGCGCTTGGTTTAATGACGGCTTGTTTCTTT
TCTGTGGCTGCGTGAAAGCCTTGAGGGGCTCCGGGAGGGCCCTTTGTGCGGGGGGAGCGGCTCGGGGGGT
GCGTGCGTGTGTGTGTGCGTGGGGAGCGCCGCGTGCGGCTCCGCGCTGCCCGGCGGCTGTGAGCGCTGCG
GGCGCGGCGCGGGGCTTTGTGCGCTCCGCAGTGTGCGCGAGGGGAGCGCGGCCGGGGGCGGTGCCCCGCG
GTGCGGGGGGGGCTGCGAGGGGAACAAAGGCTGCGTGCGGGGTGTGTGCGTGGGGGGGTGAGCAGGGGGT
GTGGGCGCGTCGGTCGGGCTGCAACCCCCCCTGCACCCCCCTCCCCGAGTTGCTGAGCACGGCCCGGCTT
CGGGTGCGGGGCTCCGTACGGGGCGTGGCGCGGGGCTCGCCGTGCCGGGCGGGGGGTGGCGGCAGGTGGG
GGTGCCGGGCGGGGCGGGGCCGCCTCGGGCCGGGGAGGGCTCGGGGGAGGGGCGCGGCGGCCCCCGGAGC
GCCGGCGGCTGTCGAGGCGCGGCGAGCCGCAGCCATTGCCTTTTATGGTAATCGTGCGAGAGGGCGCAGG
GACTTCCTTTGTCCCAAATCTGTGCGGAGCCGAAATCTGGGAGGCGCCGCCGCACCCCCTCTAGCGGGCG
CGGGGCGAAGCGGTGCGGCGCCGGCAGGAAGGAAATGGGCGGGGAGGGCCTTCGTGCGTCGCCGCGCCGC
CGTCCCCTTCTCCCTCTCCAGCCTCGGGGCTGTCCGCGGGGGGACGGCTGCCTTCGGGGGGGACGGGGCA
GGGCGGGGTTCGGCTTCTGGCGTGTGACCGGCGGCTCTAGAGCCTCTGCTAACCATGTTCATGCCTTCTT
CTTTTTCCTACAGCTCCTGGGCAACGTGCTGGTTATTGTGCTGTCTCATCATTTTGGCAAAGAATTGATT
TGATACCGCGGGCCCCGCGTGGACGGTACCCTTCAGGTCGACATTTATCCCTAAACAGGATAACACTAGC
ATAACTTCGTATAGGATACTTTATACGAAGTTATTCGCGATGAATAAATGAAAGCTTGCAGATCTGCGAC
TCTAGAGGATCTGCGACTCTAGAGGATCATAATCAGCCATACCACATTTTGTAGAGGTTTTACTTGCTTT
AAAAAACCTCCCACACCTCCCCCTGAACCTGAAACATAAAATGAATGCAATTGTTGTTGTTAACTTGTTT
ATTGCAGCTTATAATGGTTACAAATAAAGCAATAGCATCACAAATTTCACAAATAAAGCATTTTTTTCAC
TGCATTCTAGTTGTGGTTTGTCCAAACTCATCAATGTATCTTATCATGTCTGGATCTGCGACTCTAGAGG
ATCATAATCAGCCATACCACATTTGTAGAGGTTTTACTTGCTTTAAAAAACCTCCCACACCTCCCCCTGA
ACCTGAAACATAAAATGAATGCAATTGTTGTTGTTAACTTGTTTATTGCAGCTTATAATGGTTACAAATA
AAGCAATAGCATCACAAATTTCACAAATAAAGCATTTTTTTCACTGCATTCTAGTTGTGGTTTGTCCAAA
CTCATCAATGTATCTTATCATGTCTGGATCTGCGACTCTAGAGGATCATAATCAGCCATACCACATTTGT
AGAGGTTTTACTTGCTTTAAAAAACCTCCCACACCTCCCCCTGAACCTGAAACATAAAATGAATGCAATT
GTTGTTGTTAACTTGTTTATTGCAGCTTATAATGGTTACAAATAAAGCAATAGCATCACAAATTTCACAA
ATAAAGCATTTTTTTCACTGCATTCTAGTTGTGGTTTGTCCAAACTCATCAATGTATCTTATCATGTCTG
GATCCCCATCAAGCTGATCCGGAACCCTTAATATAACTTCGTATAGGATACTTTATACGAAGTTATTAGC
TAGTTACAGTACCGGCTTAGTTAGGAATTCTAAATTTCGAAAGTCGACGTCGGTTGGCGCGCCGCTAGCG
CCACCATGGTGAGCAAGGGCGAGGAGGTCATCAAAGAGTTCATGCGCTTCAAGGTGCGCATGGAGGGCTC
CATGAACGGCCACGAGTTCGAGATCGAGGGCGAGGGCGAGGGCCGCCCCTACGAGGGCACCCAGACCGCC
AAGCTGAAGGTGACCAAGGGCGGCCCCCTGCCCTTCGCCTGGGACATCCTGTCCCCCCAGTTCATGTACG
GCTCCAAGGCGTACGTGAAGCACCCCGCCGACATCCCCGATTACAAGAAGCTGTCCTTCCCCGAGGGCTT
CAAGTGGGAGCGCGTGATGAACTTCGAGGACGGCGGTCTGGTGACCGTGACCCAGGACTCCTCCCTGCAG
GACGGCACGCTGATCTACAAGGTGAAGATGCGCGGCACCAACTTCCCCCCCGACGGCCCCGTAATGCAGA
AGAAGACCATGGGCTGGGAGGCCTCCACCGAGCGCCTGTACCCCCGCGACGGCGTGCTGAAGGGCGAGAT
CCACCAGGCCCTGAAGCTGAAGGACGGCGGCCACTACCTGGTGGAGTTCAAGACCATCTACATGGCCAAG
AAGCCCGTGCAACTGCCCGGCTACTACTACGTGGACACCAAGCTGGACATCACCTCCCACAACGAGGACT
ACACCATCGTGGAACAGTACGAGCGCTCCGAGGGCCGCCACCACCTGTTCCTGGGGCATGGTACCGGCAG
CACCGGCAGCGGCAGCTCCGGCACCGCCTCCTCCGAGGACAACAACATGGCCGTGATTAAGGAGTTTATG
AGGTTTAAAGTCAGGATGGAGGGCAGCATGAACGGGCACGAGTTTGAGATTGAAGGAGAGGGGGAAGGGA
GGCCCTATGAGGGCACCCAGACAGCAAAGCTGAAAGTGACAAAGGGCGGCCCTCTGCCATTCGCATGGGA
CATCCTGTCTCCTCAGTTTATGTATGGAAGTAAAGCCTACGTGAAACACCCTGCTGACATTCCAGATTAC
AAGAAACTGAGCTTCCCAGAGGGGTTTAAGTGGGAAAGAGTGATGAACTTCGAAGACGGGGGCCTGGTGA
CTGTCACCCAGGACAGCTCTCTGCAGGACGGCACTCTGATCTATAAGGTGAAAATGCGCGGCACCAATTT
TCCCCCTGATGGCCCAGTCATGCAGAAGAAGACAATGGGCTGGGAGGCTTCAACAGAAAGGCTGTACCCC
AGAGACGGCGTGCTGAAGGGAGAGATCCACCAGGCACTGAAGCTGAAAGATGGAGGGCATTATCTGGTCG
AATTCAAAACCATCTACATGGCCAAGAAACCCGTGCAGCTGCCTGGCTACTATTACGTCGACACAAAGCT
GGATATTACTAGCCATAACGAAGACTACACCATTGTGGAGCAGTATGAGCGGAGCGAGGGGAGGCACCAT
CTGTTTCTGTACGGCATGGACGAGCTGTACAAGTAAGCTAGCGGCGCGCCAAGGGTTTAAACCCCCTGGC
CGGCCTTGCGAAGATCTGCCTCGACTGTGCCTTCTAGTTGCCAGCCATCTGTTGTTTGCCCCTCCCCCGT
GCCTTCCTTGACCCTGGAAGGTGCCACTCCCACTGTCCTTTCCTAATAAAATGAGGAAATTGCATCGCAT
TGTCTGAGTAGGTGTCATTCTATTCTGGGGGGTGGGGTGGGGCAGGACAGCAAGGGGGAGGATTGGGAAG
ACAATAGCAGGCATGCTGGGGACACGTGCGGACCGAGCGGCCGCAGGAACCCCTAGTGATGGAGTTGGCC
ACTCCCTCTCTGCGCGCTCGCTCGCTCACTGAGGCCGGGCGACCAAAGGTCGCCCGACGCCCGGGCTTTG
CCCGGGCGGCCTCAGTGAGCGAGCGAGCGCGCAGCTGCCTGCAGGGGCGCCTGATGCGGTATTTTCTCCT
TACGCATCTGTGCGGTATTTCACACCGCATA
[142 nt withheld, positions 4862-5003]
C
[141 nt withheld, positions 5005-5145]
CCTTTGACGTTGGAGTCCACGTTCTTT
[37 nt withheld, positions 5173-5209]
ACCCTATCTCGGGCTATTCTTTTGATTTATAAGGGATTTTGCCGATTTCGGCCTATTGGTTAAAAAATGA
GCTGATTTAACAAAAATTTAACGCGAATTTTAACAAAATATTAACGTTTACAATTTTATGGTGCACTCTC
AGTACAATCTGCTCTGATGCCGCATAGTTAAGCCAGCCCCGACACCCGCCAACACCCGCTGACGCGCCCT
GACGGGCTTGTCTGCTCCCGGCATCCGCTTACAGACAAGCTGTGACCGTCTCCGGGAGCTGCATGTGTCA
GAGGTTTTCACCGTCATCACCGAAACGCGCGAGACGAAAGGGCCTCGTGATACGCCTATTTTTATAGGTT
AATGTCATGATAATAATGGTTTCTTAGACGTCAGGTGGCACTTTTCGGGGAAATGTGCGCGGAACCCCTA
TTTGTTTATTTTTCTAAATACATTCAAATATGTATCCGCTCATGAGACAATAACCCTGATAAATGCTTCA
ATAATATTGAAAAAGGAAGAGTATGAGTATTCAACATTTCCGTGTCGCCCTTATTCCCTTTTTTGCGGCA
TTTTGCCTTCCTGTTTTTGCTCACCCAGAAACGCTGGTGAAAGTAAAAGATGCTGAAGATCAGTTGGGTG
CACGAGTGGGTTACATCGAACTGGATCTCAACAGCGGTAAGATCCTTGAGAGTTTTCGCCCCGAAGAACG
TTTTCCAATGATGAGCACTTTTAAAGTTCTGCTATGTGGCGCGGTATTATCCCGTATTGACGCCGGGCAA
GAGCAACTCGGTCGCCGCATACACTATTCTCAGAATGACTTGGTTGAGTACTCACCAGTCACAGAAAAGC
ATCTTACGGATGGCATGACAGTAAGAGAATTATGCAGTGCTGCCATAACCATGAGTGATAACACTGCGGC
CAACTTACTTCTGACAACGATCGGAGGACCGAAGGAGCTAACCGCTTTTTTGCACAACATGGGGGATCAT
GTAACTCGCCTTGATCGTTGGGAACCGGAGCTGAATGAAGCCATACCAAACGACGAGCGTGACACCACGA
TGCCTGTAGCAATGGCAACAACGTTGCGCAAACTATTAACTGGCGAACTACTTACTCTAGCTTCCCGGCA
ACAATTAATAGACTGGATGGAGGCGGATAAAGTTGCAGGACCACTTCTGCGCTCGGCCCTTCCGGCTGGC
TGGTTTATTGCTGATAAATCTGGAGCCGGTGAGCGTGGGTCTCGCGGTATCATTGCAGCACTGGGGCCAG
ATGGTAAGCCCTCCCGTATCGTAGTTATCTACACGACGGGGAGTCAGGCAACTATGGATGAACGAAATAG
ACAGATCGCTGAGATAGGTGCCTCACTGATTAAGCATTGGTAACTGTCAGACCAAGTTTACTCATATATA
CTTTAGATTGATTTAAAACTTCATTTTTAATTTAAAAGGATCTAGGTGAAGATCCTTTTTGATAATCTCA
TGACCAAAATCCCTTAACGTGAGTTTTCGTTCCACTGAGCGTCAGACCCCGTAGAAAAGATCAAAGGATC
TTCTTGAGATCCTTTTTTTCTGCGCGTAATCTGCTGCTTGCAAACAAAAAAACCACCGCTACCAGCGGTG
GTTTGTTTGCCGGATCAAGAGCTACCAACTCTTTTTCCGAAGGTAACTGGCTTCAGCAGAGCGCAGATAC
CAAATACTGTCCTTCTAGTGTAGCCGTAGTTAGGCCACCACTTCAAGAACTCTGTAGCACCGCCTACATA
CCTCGCTCTGCTAATCCTGTTACCAGTGGCTGCTGCCAGTGGCGATAAGTCGTGTCTTACCGGGTTGGAC
TCAAGACGATAGTTACCGGATAAGGCGCAGCGGTCGGGCTGAACGGGGGGTTCGTGCACACAGCCCAGCT
TGGAGCGAACGACCTACACCGAACTGAGATACCTACAGCGTGAGCTATGAGAAAGCGCCACGCTTCCCGA
AGGGAGAAAGGCGGACAGGTATCCGGTAAGCGGCAGGGTCGGAACAGGAGAGCGCACGAGGGAGCTTCCA
GGGGGAAACGCCTGGTATCTTTATAGTCCTGTCGGGTTTCGCCACCTCTGACTTGAGCGTCGATTTTTGT
GATGCTCGTCAGGGGGGCGGAGCCTATGGAAAAACGCCAGCAACGCGGCCTTTTTACGGTTCCTGGCCTT
TTGCTGGCCTTTTGCTCACATGT
