Features (pLannotate 1.2.2; 23 found; start..end, strand, type, name):
      7..147     -  repeat_region  AAV2 ITR: inverted terminal repeat of adeno-associated virus serotype 2 inverted
    240..543     +  enhancer       CMV enhancer: human cytomegalovirus immediate early enhancer
    545..821     +  promoter       chicken β-actin promoter: No description available
    822..1838    +  intron         chimeric intron: chimera between introns from chicken β-actin and rabbit β-globin
   1966..1999    +  protein_bind   lox2272: Cre-mediated recombination occurs in the 8-bp core sequence (GGATACTT). lox2272 sites are compatible with each other, but incompatible with loxP or loxN sites (Lee and Saito, 1988). Cre recombinase
   2060..2144    +  CDS            large T antigen (fragment): large T antigen from SV40 (simian virus 40)
   2167..2301    +  polyA_signal   SV40 poly(A) signal: SV40 polyadenylation signal
   2315..2398    +  CDS            large T antigen (fragment): large T antigen from SV40 (simian virus 40)
   2421..2555    +  polyA_signal   SV40 poly(A) signal: SV40 polyadenylation signal
   2569..2652    +  CDS            large T antigen (fragment): large T antigen from SV40 (simian virus 40)
   2675..2809    +  polyA_signal   SV40 poly(A) signal: SV40 polyadenylation signal
   2838..2871    +  protein_bind   lox2272: Cre-mediated recombination occurs in the 8-bp core sequence (GGATACTT). lox2272 sites are compatible with each other, but incompatible with loxP or loxN sites (Lee and Saito, 1988). Cre recombinase
   2951..4378    +  CDS            tdTomato: tdTomato is a basic (constitutively fluorescent) orange fluorescent protein published in 2004, derived from Discosoma sp.. It is reported to be a somewhat slowly-maturing tandem dimer with low acid sensitivity.
   4440..4647    +  polyA_signal   bGH poly(A) signal: bovine growth hormone polyadenylation signal
   4705..4732    -  repeat_region  AAV2 ITR (fragment): inverted terminal repeat of adeno-associated virus serotype 2 inverted
   4761..4788    -  repeat_region  AAV2 ITR (fragment): inverted terminal repeat of adeno-associated virus serotype 2 inverted
   4861..5449    -  rep_origin     ori: high-copy-number ColE1/pMB1/pBR322/pUC origin of replication
   5620..6480    -  CDS            AmpR: β-lactamase; bla; confers resistance to ampicillin, carbenicillin, and related antibiotics
   6481..6585    -  promoter       AmpR promoter: bla
   6680..6715    +  CDS            rop (fragment): Rop protein, which maintains plasmids at low copy number; rop
   6817..6866    +  misc_feature   bom (fragment): basis of mobility region from pBR322
   6867..7322    -  rep_origin     f1 ori (sequence partly withheld): f1 bacteriophage origin of replication; arrow indicates direction of (+) strand synthesis
   7341..2       +  misc_feature   bom (fragment) (across the origin): basis of mobility region from pBR322
>Addgene plasmid #100048 | pAAV.CAG.LSL.tdTomato | addgene full sequence | sequence record 193827 | Addgene NGS Result
GGCGCCCCTGCAGGCAGCTGCGCGCTCGCTCGCTCACTGAGGCCGCCCGGGCAAAGCCCGGGCGTCGGGC
GACCTTTGGTCGCCCGGCCTCAGTGAGCGAGCGAGCGCGCAGAGAGGGAGTGGCCAACTCCATCACTAGG
GGTTCCTGCGGCCGCACGCGAAACAATTCTGCAGGAATCTAGTTATTAATAGTAATCAATTACGGGGTCA
TTAGTTCATAGCCCATATATGGAGTTCCGCGTTACATAACTTACGGTAAATGGCCCGCCTGGCTGACCGC
CCAACGACCCCCGCCCATTGACGTCAATAATGACGTATGTTCCCATAGTAACGCCAATAGGGACTTTCCA
TTGACGTCAATGGGTGGAGTATTTACGGTAAACTGCCCACTTGGCAGTACATCAAGTGTATCATATGCCA
AGTACGCCCCCTATTGACGTCAATGACGGTAAATGGCCCGCCTGGCATTATGCCCAGTACATGACCTTAT
GGGACTTTCCTACTTGGCAGTACATCTACGTATTAGTCATCGCTATTACCATGGTCGAGGTGAGCCCCAC
GTTCTGCTTCACTCTCCCCATCTCCCCCCCCTCCCCACCCCCAATTTTGTATTTATTTATTTTTTAATTA
TTTTGTGCAGCGATGGGGGCGGGGGGGGGGGGGGGCGCGCGCCAGGCGGGGCGGGGCGGGGCGAGGGGCG
GGGCGGGGCGAGGCGGAGAGGTGCGGCGGCAGCCAATCAGAGCGGCGCGCTCCGAAAGTTTCCTTTTATG
GCGAGGCGGCGGCGGCGGCGGCCCTATAAAAAGCGAAGCGCGCGGCGGGCGGGAGTCGCTGCGCGCTGCC
TTCGCCCCGTGCCCCGCTCCGCCGCCGCCTCGCGCCGCCCGCCCCGGCTCTGACTGACCGCGTTACTCCC
ACAGGTGAGCGGGCGGGACGGCCCTTCTCCTCCGGGCTGTAATTAGCGCTTGGTTTAATGACGGCTTGTT
TCTTTTCTGTGGCTGCGTGAAAGCCTTGAGGGGCTCCGGGAGGGCCCTTTGTGCGGGGGGAGCGGCTCGG
GGGGTGCGTGCGTGTGTGTGTGCGTGGGGAGCGCCGCGTGCGGCTCCGCGCTGCCCGGCGGCTGTGAGCG
CTGCGGGCGCGGCGCGGGGCTTTGTGCGCTCCGCAGTGTGCGCGAGGGGAGCGCGGCCGGGGGCGGTGCC
CCGCGGTGCGGGGGGGGCTGCGAGGGGAACAAAGGCTGCGTGCGGGGTGTGTGCGTGGGGGGGTGAGCAG
GGGGTGTGGGCGCGTCGGTCGGGCTGCAACCCCCCCTGCACCCCCCTCCCCGAGTTGCTGAGCACGGCCC
GGCTTCGGGTGCGGGGCTCCGTACGGGGCGTGGCGCGGGGCTCGCCGTGCCGGGCGGGGGGTGGCGGCAG
GTGGGGGTGCCGGGCGGGGCGGGGCCGCCTCGGGCCGGGGAGGGCTCGGGGGAGGGGCGCGGCGGCCCCC
GGAGCGCCGGCGGCTGTCGAGGCGCGGCGAGCCGCAGCCATTGCCTTTTATGGTAATCGTGCGAGAGGGC
GCAGGGACTTCCTTTGTCCCAAATCTGTGCGGAGCCGAAATCTGGGAGGCGCCGCCGCACCCCCTCTAGC
GGGCGCGGGGCGAAGCGGTGCGGCGCCGGCAGGAAGGAAATGGGCGGGGAGGGCCTTCGTGCGTCGCCGC
GCCGCCGTCCCCTTCTCCCTCTCCAGCCTCGGGGCTGTCCGCGGGGGGACGGCTGCCTTCGGGGGGGACG
GGGCAGGGCGGGGTTCGGCTTCTGGCGTGTGACCGGCGGCTCTAGAGCCTCTGCTAACCATGTTCATGCC
TTCTTCTTTTTCCTACAGCTCCTGGGCAACGTGCTGGTTATTGTGCTGTCTCATCATTTTGGCAAAGAAT
TGATTTGATACCGCGGGCCCCGCGTGGACGGTACCCTTCAGGTCGACATTTATCCCTAAACAGGATAACA
CTAGCATAACTTCGTATAGGATACTTTATACGAAGTTATTCGCGATGAATAAATGAAAGCTTGCAGATCT
GCGACTCTAGAGGATCTGCGACTCTAGAGGATCATAATCAGCCATACCACATTTTGTAGAGGTTTTACTT
GCTTTAAAAAACCTCCCACACCTCCCCCTGAACCTGAAACATAAAATGAATGCAATTGTTGTTGTTAACT
TGTTTATTGCAGCTTATAATGGTTACAAATAAAGCAATAGCATCACAAATTTCACAAATAAAGCATTTTT
TTCACTGCATTCTAGTTGTGGTTTGTCCAAACTCATCAATGTATCTTATCATGTCTGGATCTGCGACTCT
AGAGGATCATAATCAGCCATACCACATTTGTAGAGGTTTTACTTGCTTTAAAAAACCTCCCACACCTCCC
CCTGAACCTGAAACATAAAATGAATGCAATTGTTGTTGTTAACTTGTTTATTGCAGCTTATAATGGTTAC
AAATAAAGCAATAGCATCACAAATTTCACAAATAAAGCATTTTTTTCACTGCATTCTAGTTGTGGTTTGT
CCAAACTCATCAATGTATCTTATCATGTCTGGATCTGCGACTCTAGAGGATCATAATCAGCCATACCACA
TTTGTAGAGGTTTTACTTGCTTTAAAAAACCTCCCACACCTCCCCCTGAACCTGAAACATAAAATGAATG
CAATTGTTGTTGTTAACTTGTTTATTGCAGCTTATAATGGTTACAAATAAAGCAATAGCATCACAAATTT
CACAAATAAAGCATTTTTTTCACTGCATTCTAGTTGTGGTTTGTCCAAACTCATCAATGTATCTTATCAT
GTCTGGATCCCCATCAAGCTGATCCGGAACCCTTAATATAACTTCGTATAGGATACTTTATACGAAGTTA
TTAGCTAGTTACAGTACCGGCTTAGTTAGGAATTCTAAATTTCGAAAGTCGACGTCGGTTGGCGCGCCGC
TAGCGCCACCATGGTGAGCAAGGGCGAGGAGGTCATCAAAGAGTTCATGCGCTTCAAGGTGCGCATGGAG
GGCTCCATGAACGGCCACGAGTTCGAGATCGAGGGCGAGGGCGAGGGCCGCCCCTACGAGGGCACCCAGA
CCGCCAAGCTGAAGGTGACCAAGGGCGGCCCCCTGCCCTTCGCCTGGGACATCCTGTCCCCCCAGTTCAT
GTACGGCTCCAAGGCGTACGTGAAGCACCCCGCCGACATCCCCGATTACAAGAAGCTGTCCTTCCCCGAG
GGCTTCAAGTGGGAGCGCGTGATGAACTTCGAGGACGGCGGTCTGGTGACCGTGACCCAGGACTCCTCCC
TGCAGGACGGCACGCTGATCTACAAGGTGAAGATGCGCGGCACCAACTTCCCCCCCGACGGCCCCGTAAT
GCAGAAGAAGACCATGGGCTGGGAGGCCTCCACCGAGCGCCTGTACCCCCGCGACGGCGTGCTGAAGGGC
GAGATCCACCAGGCCCTGAAGCTGAAGGACGGCGGCCACTACCTGGTGGAGTTCAAGACCATCTACATGG
CCAAGAAGCCCGTGCAACTGCCCGGCTACTACTACGTGGACACCAAGCTGGACATCACCTCCCACAACGA
GGACTACACCATCGTGGAACAGTACGAGCGCTCCGAGGGCCGCCACCACCTGTTCCTGGGGCATGGTACC
GGCAGCACCGGCAGCGGCAGCTCCGGCACCGCCTCCTCCGAGGACAACAACATGGCCGTGATTAAGGAGT
TTATGAGGTTTAAAGTCAGGATGGAGGGCAGCATGAACGGGCACGAGTTTGAGATTGAAGGAGAGGGGGA
AGGGAGGCCCTATGAGGGCACCCAGACAGCAAAGCTGAAAGTGACAAAGGGCGGCCCTCTGCCATTCGCA
TGGGACATCCTGTCTCCTCAGTTTATGTATGGAAGTAAAGCCTACGTGAAACACCCTGCTGACATTCCAG
ATTACAAGAAACTGAGCTTCCCAGAGGGGTTTAAGTGGGAAAGAGTGATGAACTTCGAAGACGGGGGCCT
GGTGACTGTCACCCAGGACAGCTCTCTGCAGGACGGCACTCTGATCTATAAGGTGAAAATGCGCGGCACC
AATTTTCCCCCTGATGGCCCAGTCATGCAGAAGAAGACAATGGGCTGGGAGGCTTCAACAGAAAGGCTGT
ACCCCAGAGACGGCGTGCTGAAGGGAGAGATCCACCAGGCACTGAAGCTGAAAGATGGAGGGCATTATCT
GGTCGAATTCAAAACCATCTACATGGCCAAGAAACCCGTGCAGCTGCCTGGCTACTATTACGTCGACACA
AAGCTGGATATTACTAGCCATAACGAAGACTACACCATTGTGGAGCAGTATGAGCGGAGCGAGGGGAGGC
ACCATCTGTTTCTGTACGGCATGGACGAGCTGTACAAGTAAGCTAGCGGCGCGCCAAGGGTTTAAACCCC
CTGGCCGGCCTTGCGAAGATCTGCCTCGACTGTGCCTTCTAGTTGCCAGCCATCTGTTGTTTGCCCCTCC
CCCGTGCCTTCCTTGACCCTGGAAGGTGCCACTCCCACTGTCCTTTCCTAATAAAATGAGGAAATTGCAT
CGCATTGTCTGAGTAGGTGTCATTCTATTCTGGGGGGTGGGGTGGGGCAGGACAGCAAGGGGGAGGATTG
GGAAGACAATAGCAGGCATGCTGGGGACACGTGCGGACCGAGCGGCCGCAGGAACCCCTAGTGATGGAGT
TGGCCACTCCCTCTCTGCGCGCTCGCTCGCTCACTGAGGCCGGGCGACCAAAGGTCGCCCGACGCCCGGG
CGGCCTCAGTGAGCGAGCGAGCGCGCAGCTGCCTGCAGGACATGTGAGCAAAAGGCCAGCAAAAGGCCAG
GAACCGTAAAAAGGCCGCGTTGCTGGCGTTTTTCCATAGGCTCCGCCCCCCTGACGAGCATCACAAAAAT
CGACGCTCAAGTCAGAGGTGGCGAAACCCGACAGGACTATAAAGATACCAGGCGTTTCCCCCTGGAAGCT
CCCTCGTGCGCTCTCCTGTTCCGACCCTGCCGCTTACCGGATACCTGTCCGCCTTTCTCCCTTCGGGAAG
CGTGGCGCTTTCTCATAGCTCACGCTGTAGGTATCTCAGTTCGGTGTAGGTCGTTCGCTCCAAGCTGGGC
TGTGTGCACGAACCCCCCGTTCAGCCCGACCGCTGCGCCTTATCCGGTAACTATCGTCTTGAGTCCAACC
CGGTAAGACACGACTTATCGCCACTGGCAGCAGCCACTGGTAACAGGATTAGCAGAGCGAGGTATGTAGG
CGGTGCTACAGAGTTCTTGAAGTGGTGGCCTAACTACGGCTACACTAGAAGAACAGTATTTGGTATCTGC
GCTCTGCTGAAGCCAGTTACCTTCGGAAAAAGAGTTGGTAGCTCTTGATCCGGCAAACAAACCACCGCTG
GTAGCGGTGGTTTTTTTGTTTGCAAGCAGCAGATTACGCGCAGAAAAAAAGGATCTCAAGAAGATCCTTT
GATCTTTTCTACGGGGTCTGACGCTCAGTGGAACGAAAACTCACGTTAAGGGATTTTGGTCATGAGATTA
TCAAAAAGGATCTTCACCTAGATCCTTTTAAATTAAAAATGAAGTTTTAAATCAATCTAAAGTATATATG
AGTAAACTTGGTCTGACAGTTACCAATGCTTAATCAGTGAGGCACCTATCTCAGCGATCTGTCTATTTCG
TTCATCCATAGTTGCCTGACTCCCCGTCGTGTAGATAACTACGATACGGGAGGGCTTACCATCTGGCCCC
AGTGCTGCAATGATACCGCGAGACCCACGCTCACCGGCTCCAGATTTATCAGCAATAAACCAGCCAGCCG
GAAGGGCCGAGCGCAGAAGTGGTCCTGCAACTTTATCCGCCTCCATCCAGTCTATTAATTGTTGCCGGGA
AGCTAGAGTAAGTAGTTCGCCAGTTAATAGTTTGCGCAACGTTGTTGCCATTGCTACAGGCATCGTGGTG
TCACGCTCGTCGTTTGGTATGGCTTCATTCAGCTCCGGTTCCCAACGATCAAGGCGAGTTACATGATCCC
CCATGTTGTGCAAAAAAGCGGTTAGCTCCTTCGGTCCTCCGATCGTTGTCAGAAGTAAGTTGGCCGCAGT
GTTATCACTCATGGTTATGGCAGCACTGCATAATTCTCTTACTGTCATGCCATCCGTAAGATGCTTTTCT
GTGACTGGTGAGTACTCAACCAAGTCATTCTGAGAATAGTGTATGCGGCGACCGAGTTGCTCTTGCCCGG
CGTCAATACGGGATAATACCGCGCCACATAGCAGAACTTTAAAAGTGCTCATCATTGGAAAACGTTCTTC
GGGGCGAAAACTCTCAAGGATCTTACCGCTGTTGAGATCCAGTTCGATGTAACCCACTCGTGCACCCAAC
TGATCTTCAGCATCTTTTACTTTCACCAGCGTTTCTGGGTGAGCAAAAACAGGAAGGCAAAATGCCGCAA
AAAAGGGAATAAGGGCGACACGGAAATGTTGAATACTCATACTCTTCCTTTTTCAATATTATTGAAGCAT
TTATCAGGGTTATTGTCTCATGAGCGGATACATATTTGAATGTATTTAGAAAAATAAACAAATAGGGGTT
CCGCGCACATTTCCCCGAAAAGTGCCACCTGACGTCTAAGAAACCATTATTATCATGACATTAACCTATA
AAAATAGGCGTATCACGAGGCCCTTTCGTCTCGCGCGTTTCGGTGATGACGGTGAAAACCTCTGACACAT
GCAGCTCCCGGAGACGGTCACAGCTTGTCTGTAAGCGGATGCCGGGAGCAGACAAGCCCGTCAGGGCGCG
TCAGCGGGTGTTGGCGGGTGTCGGGGCTGGCTTAACTATGCGGCATCAGAGCAGATTGTACTGAGAGTGC
ACCATAAAATTGTAAACGTTAATATTTTGTTAAAATTCGCGTTAAATTTTTGTTAAATCAGCTCATTTTT
TAACCAATAGACCGAAATCGGCAAAATCCCTTATAAATCAAAAGAATAGCCCGAGATAGAGT
[37 nt withheld, positions 6993-7029]
AAAGAACGTGGACTCCAACGTCAAAGG
[141 nt withheld, positions 7057-7197]
G
[46 nt withheld, positions 7199-7244]
A
[95 nt withheld, positions 7246-7340]
TATGCGGTGTGAAATACCGCACAGATGCGTAAGGAGAAAATACCGCATCA
